Addgene plasmid #12199: Orai1
Depositing lab: Anjana Rao. Depositing organization: Boston Children's Hospital. Publication: A mutation in Orai1 causes immune deficiency by abrogating CRAC channel function. Feske S, Gwack Y, Prakriya M, Srikanth S, Puppel SH, Tanasa B, Hogan PG, Lewis RS, Daly M, Rao A. Nature. 2006 May 11. 441(7090):179-85. 10.1038/nature04702 PubMed 16582901.
Backbone
  Vector backbone: pMSCV-CITE-eGFP-PGK-Puro
  Backbone manufacturer: Dr. Masatsugu Ohora
  Backbone size w/o insert (bp): 7480
  Vector type: Mammalian Expression, Retroviral
  Selectable markers: Puromycin
Growth in bacteria
  Bacterial resistance: Ampicillin, 100 μg/mL
  Growth temperature: 37°C
  Growth strain: DH5alpha
  Copy number: High Copy
Gene/Insert
  Gene/Insert name: Orai1
  Species: H. sapiens (human)
  Insert size (bp): 930
  Entrez Gene: ORAI1 (a.k.a. CRACM1, IMD9, ORAT1, TAM2, TMEM142A)
  Tag / fusion protein: Myc (C terminal on insert)
  Cloning method: Restriction Enzyme; 5′ cloning site XhoI (not destroyed); 3′ cloning site EcoRI (not destroyed)
  Sequencing primers: 5′ na; 3′ IRES-R
Terms and licenses: Academic/Nonprofit Terms; Industry Terms: Not Available to Industry
How to cite: Orai1 was a gift from Anjana Rao (Addgene plasmid # 12199 ; http://n2t.net/addgene:12199 ; RRID:Addgene_12199)
