[The description below was written by a language model from this plasmid's Addgene catalogue record.]
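Description:
Orai1 is a retroviral mammalian expression plasmid built on the pMSCV-CITE-eGFP-PGK-Puro backbone (about 7.5 kb without insert), carrying the human ORAI1 coding sequence (also known as CRACM1 or TMEM142A) as an insert of roughly 930 bp. The insert was placed between XhoI and EcoRI sites, both of which remain intact, and encodes the protein with a C-terminal Myc epitope tag for detection with anti-Myc antibodies. The plasmid is propagated in E. coli as a high-copy construct under ampicillin selection. No feature table is provided, so element positions and the bacterial origin are not specified in the record.

The backbone name indicates the layout of the expression cassette. In MSCV-type vectors the murine stem cell virus long terminal repeats flank the payload, with the 5′ LTR driving transcription of the inserted gene and supplying, along with the packaging signal, what is needed to produce transducing particles in a packaging cell line. Downstream of ORAI1, a CITE element (a cap-independent translation enhancer, i.e. an IRES) would allow eGFP to be translated from the same transcript, so green fluorescence marks cells expressing the transgene. A separate PGK promoter drives a puromycin resistance gene, consistent with the listed puromycin marker, enabling selection of stably transduced mammalian cells.

ORAI1 encodes a component of the CRAC (calcium release-activated calcium) channel, and the associated publication links an ORAI1 mutation to immune deficiency through loss of CRAC channel function. The construct is suited to stable expression of tagged wild-type ORAI1 in mammalian cells, for example in studies of store-operated calcium entry.
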