>Addgene plasmid #12199 | Orai1 | addgene partial sequence | sequence record 18762 | IRES-R 5'-CCTCACATTGCCAAAAGACG-3'
ACTCGCGACATTCTCACTTGTCATCGTCGTCCTTGTAGTCAGCGGCCGCAATATCGATCTGGTTAACGTA
GAATTCTAGAGATCTTCCTCAGAAATGAGCTTTTGCTCGGCATAGTGGCTGCCGGGCGTCAGGGGGTGGT
CCCCTCTGTGGTCCAGCTGGTCCTGTAAGCGGGCAAACTCCGCCAGCTCGTTGAGCTCCTGGAACTGTCG
GTCGGTCTTATGGCTAACCAGTGAGCGGTAGAAGTGGACGGCGAAGACGATAAAGATCAGGCCGAAGGGC
ACCATGATGGTGGTCGAGGCGATGGCAGCTGCCTGGCCCGGGGTGATGCCGCTGGTGCTGACGTTGGCTG
CTGCGCCACTGGCGGGGGGCTTGCTGGTGGGCCTTGGCTGGCCTGGCTGCTTCTTGAGGGGCAAGAACTT
GACCCAGCAGAGCAGCACCACCTCAGCTAGGAAGAGCAGCGTGCCAATGACGGTGGAGAAGGCCCAGGCC
AGCTCGATGTGGCGGTGCATGCGCTCATGGGGGGACTCCTTGACCGAGTTGAGATTGTGCACGTTGCTCA
CCGCCTCGATGTTGGGCAGGATGCAGGTGCTGATCATGAGCGCAAACAGGTGCACAGCCACCAGCACTGT
GGTGCAGGCACT
